Addgene plasmid #112456: pNR2F6.1.0-gDNA
Purpose: CRISPR plasmid for expression of Cas9 and gRNA targeting human transcription factor NR2F6
Depositing lab: Kevin White. Depositing organization: University of Chicago.
Backbone
  Vector backbone: pX330
  Backbone manufacturer: Zhang lab (Addgene plasmid ID: 42230)
  Vector type: Mammalian Expression, CRISPR
Growth in bacteria
  Bacterial resistance: Ampicillin, 100 μg/mL
  Growth temperature: 37°C
  Growth strain: DH5alpha
  Copy number: High Copy
Gene/Insert
  Gene/Insert name: NR2F6
  gRNA/shRNA sequence: CTCGGGCCAGTGACCATGAC GGG
  Species: H. sapiens (human)
  Entrez Gene: NR2F6 (a.k.a. EAR-2, EAR2, ERBAL2)
  Cloning method: Restriction Enzyme; 5′ cloning site BbsI (destroyed during cloning); 3′ cloning site BbsI (destroyed during cloning)
  Sequencing primers: 5′ hU6-F (5'-GAGGGCCTATTTCCCATGATT-3')
Terms and licenses: Academic/Nonprofit Terms; Industry Terms: Not Available to Industry
Depositor comments: gRNA sequence listed includes 20 nucleotide target sequence, followed by the uncloned PAM sequence. The PAM sequence is not present in the plasmid. Use with plasmid pNR2F6-donor.
How to cite: pNR2F6.1.0-gDNA was a gift from Kevin White (Addgene plasmid # 112456 ; http://n2t.net/addgene:112456 ; RRID:Addgene_112456)
