[The description below was written by a language model from this plasmid's Addgene catalogue record and pLannotate feature annotations shown in this document.]
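Description:
pNR2F6.1.0-gDNA is a mammalian CRISPR expression plasmid built on the pX330 backbone, delivering both Streptococcus pyogenes Cas9 and a single guide RNA directed against the human transcription factor gene NR2F6 (also known as EAR-2). It is propagated in E. coli as a high-copy plasmid through a ColE1/pUC-type origin and selected with ampicillin via the β-lactamase gene. An f1 phage origin is also present, along with small annotated fragments of bom and rop that are backbone remnants. No mammalian selection marker or reporter appears in the feature table.

The plasmid carries two expression units. A human U6 RNA polymerase III promoter drives the guide RNA, made up of a 20-nucleotide NR2F6-specific spacer fused to the S. pyogenes gRNA scaffold. The spacer was inserted between BbsI sites that were destroyed during cloning, and the PAM listed with the target in the record is not part of the plasmid. A hybrid promoter, comprising the CMV enhancer, chicken β-actin promoter and a hybrid CBA/MVM intron, drives Cas9. The annotation tool splits Cas9 into N- and C-terminal portions, but these are contiguous and form one continuous open reading frame. Cas9 carries a C-terminal nucleoplasmin nuclear localisation signal and is terminated by the bovine growth hormone polyadenylation signal. A single AAV2 ITR is annotated downstream, which alone does not make the plasmid a packageable AAV vector.

The depositor notes that it should be used together with the companion plasmid pNR2F6-donor. This implies that the Cas9 cut at the NR2F6 locus is intended to promote homology-directed integration of a donor template in human cells. The record does not describe what the donor contains.
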