Features (pLannotate 1.2.2; 19 found; start..end, strand, type, name):
     79..122     +  misc_RNA       gRNA scaffold (fragment): guide RNA scaffold for the Streptococcus pyogenes CRISPR/Cas9 system
    169..454     +  enhancer       CMV enhancer: human cytomegalovirus immediate early enhancer; contains an 18-bp deletion relative to the standard CMV enhancer
    456..573     +  promoter       chicken β-actin promoter (fragment): No description available
    585..710     +  promoter       chicken β-actin promoter (fragment): No description available
    711..938     +  intron         hybrid intron: hybrid between chicken β-actin (CBA) and minute virus of mice (MMV) introns (Gray et al., 2011)
   1076..2677    +  CDS            Cas9(N): N-terminal portion of Streptococcus pyogenes Cas9 (Zetsche et al., 2015)
   2678..5176    +  CDS            Cas9(C): C-terminal portion of Streptococcus pyogenes Cas9 (Zetsche et al., 2015)
   5177..5224    +  CDS            nucleoplasmin NLS: bipartite nuclear localization signal from nucleoplasmin
   5258..5369    +  polyA_signal   bGH poly(A) signal: bovine growth hormone polyadenylation signal
   5474..5614    +  repeat_region  AAV2 ITR: inverted terminal repeat of adeno-associated virus serotype 2 inverted
   5619..5670    -  misc_feature   bom (fragment): basis of mobility region from pBR322
   5689..6144    +  rep_origin     f1 ori (sequence partly withheld): f1 bacteriophage origin of replication; arrow indicates direction of (+) strand synthesis
   6145..6194    -  misc_feature   bom (fragment): basis of mobility region from pBR322
   6296..6331    -  CDS            rop (fragment): Rop protein, which maintains plasmids at low copy number; rop
   6426..6530    +  promoter       AmpR promoter: bla
   6531..7391    +  CDS            AmpR: β-lactamase; bla; confers resistance to ampicillin, carbenicillin, and related antibiotics
   7562..8150    +  rep_origin     ori: high-copy-number ColE1/pMB1/pBR322/pUC origin of replication
   8212..8452    +  promoter       U6 promoter: RNA polymerase III promoter for human U6 snRNA
   8482..72      +  misc_RNA       gRNA scaffold (across the origin): guide RNA scaffold for the Streptococcus pyogenes CRISPR/Cas9 system
>Addgene plasmid #112456 | pNR2F6.1.0-gDNA | addgene full sequence | sequence record 230473 | Addgene NGS Result
TAGAGCTAGAAATAGCAAGTTAAAATAAGGCTAGTCCGTTATCAACTTGAAAAAGTGGCACCGAGTCGGT
GCTTTTTTGTTTTAGAGCTAGAAATAGCAAGTTAAAATAAGGCTAGTCCGTTTTTAGCGCGTGCGCCAAT
TCTGCAGACAAATGGCTCTAGAGGTACCCGTTACATAACTTACGGTAAATGGCCCGCCTGGCTGACCGCC
CAACGACCCCCGCCCATTGACGTCAATAGTAACGCCAATAGGGACTTTCCATTGACGTCAATGGGTGGAG
TATTTACGGTAAACTGCCCACTTGGCAGTACATCAAGTGTATCATATGCCAAGTACGCCCCCTATTGACG
TCAATGACGGTAAATGGCCCGCCTGGCATTGTGCCCAGTACATGACCTTATGGGACTTTCCTACTTGGCA
GTACATCTACGTATTAGTCATCGCTATTACCATGGTCGAGGTGAGCCCCACGTTCTGCTTCACTCTCCCC
ATCTCCCCCCCCTCCCCACCCCCAATTTTGTATTTATTTATTTTTTAATTATTTTGTGCAGCGATGGGGG
CGGGGGGGGGGGGCNNNNNNNNNNGGGCGGGGCNGGGCGAGGCGGAGAGGTGCGGCGGCAGCCAATCAGA
GCGGCGCGCTCCGAAAGTTTCCTTTTATGGCGAGGCGGCGGCGGCGGCGGCCCTATAAAAAGCGAAGCGC
GCGGCGGGCGGGAGTCGCTGCGCGCTGCCTTCGCCCCGTGCCCCGCTCCGCCGCCGCCTCGCGCCGCCCG
CCCCGGCTCTGACTGACCGCGTTACTCCCACAGGTGAGCGGGCGGGACGGCCCTTCTCCTCCGGGCTGTA
ATTAGCTGAGCAAGAGGTAAGGGTTTAAGGGATGGTTGGTTGGTGGGGTATTAATGTTTAATTACCTGGA
GCACCTGCCTGAAATCACTTTTTTTCAGGTTGGACCGGTGCCACCATGGACTATAAGGACCACGACGGAG
ACTACAAGGATCATGATATTGATTACAAAGACGATGACGATAAGATGGCCCCAAAGAAGAAGCGGAAGGT
CGGTATCCACGGAGTCCCAGCAGCCGACAAGAAGTACAGCATCGGCCTGGACATCGGCACCAACTCTGTG
GGCTGGGCCGTGATCACCGACGAGTACAAGGTGCCCAGCAAGAAATTCAAGGTGCTGGGCAACACCGACC
GGCACAGCATCAAGAAGAACCTGATCGGAGCCCTGCTGTTCGACAGCGGCGAAACAGCCGAGGCCACCCG
GCTGAAGAGAACCGCCAGAAGAAGATACACCAGACGGAAGAACCGGATCTGCTATCTGCAAGAGATCTTC
AGCAACGAGATGGCCAAGGTGGACGACAGCTTCTTCCACAGACTGGAAGAGTCCTTCCTGGTGGAAGAGG
ATAAGAAGCACGAGCGGCACCCCATCTTCGGCAACATCGTGGACGAGGTGGCCTACCACGAGAAGTACCC
CACCATCTACCACCTGAGAAAGAAACTGGTGGACAGCACCGACAAGGCCGACCTGCGGCTGATCTATCTG
GCCCTGGCCCACATGATCAAGTTCCGGGGCCACTTCCTGATCGAGGGCGACCTGAACCCCGACAACAGCG
ACGTGGACAAGCTGTTCATCCAGCTGGTGCAGACCTACAACCAGCTGTTCGAGGAAAACCCCATCAACGC
CAGCGGCGTGGACGCCAAGGCCATCCTGTCTGCCAGACTGAGCAAGAGCAGACGGCTGGAAAATCTGATC
GCCCAGCTGCCCGGCGAGAAGAAGAATGGCCTGTTCGGAAACCTGATTGCCCTGAGCCTGGGCCTGACCC
CCAACTTCAAGAGCAACTTCGACCTGGCCGAGGATGCCAAACTGCAGCTGAGCAAGGACACCTACGACGA
CGACCTGGACAACCTGCTGGCCCAGATCGGCGACCAGTACGCCGACCTGTTTCTGGCCGCCAAGAACCTG
TCCGACGCCATCCTGCTGAGCGACATCCTGAGAGTGAACACCGAGATCACCAAGGCCCCCCTGAGCGCCT
CTATGATCAAGAGATACGACGAGCACCACCAGGACCTGACCCTGCTGAAAGCTCTCGTGCGGCAGCAGCT
GCCTGAGAAGTACAAAGAGATTTTCTTCGACCAGAGCAAGAACGGCTACGCCGGCTACATTGACGGCGGA
GCCAGCCAGGAAGAGTTCTACAAGTTCATCAAGCCCATCCTGGAAAAGATGGACGGCACCGAGGAACTGC
TCGTGAAGCTGAACAGAGAGGACCTGCTGCGGAAGCAGCGGACCTTCGACAACGGCAGCATCCCCCACCA
GATCCACCTGGGAGAGCTGCACGCCATTCTGCGGCGGCAGGAAGATTTTTACCCATTCCTGAAGGACAAC
CGGGAAAAGATCGAGAAGATCCTGACCTTCCGCATCCCCTACTACGTGGGCCCTCTGGCCAGGGGAAACA
GCAGATTCGCCTGGATGACCAGAAAGAGCGAGGAAACCATCACCCCCTGGAACTTCGAGGAAGTGGTGGA
CAAGGGCGCTTCCGCCCAGAGCTTCATCGAGCGGATGACCAACTTCGATAAGAACCTGCCCAACGAGAAG
GTGCTGCCCAAGCACAGCCTGCTGTACGAGTACTTCACCGTGTATAACGAGCTGACCAAAGTGAAATACG
TGACCGAGGGAATGAGAAAGCCCGCCTTCCTGAGCGGCGAGCAGAAAAAGGCCATCGTGGACCTGCTGTT
CAAGACCAACCGGAAAGTGACCGTGAAGCAGCTGAAAGAGGACTACTTCAAGAAAATCGAGTGCTTCGAC
TCCGTGGAAATCTCCGGCGTGGAAGATCGGTTCAACGCCTCCCTGGGCACATACCACGATCTGCTGAAAA
TTATCAAGGACAAGGACTTCCTGGACAATGAGGAAAACGAGGACATTCTGGAAGATATCGTGCTGACCCT
GACACTGTTTGAGGACAGAGAGATGATCGAGGAACGGCTGAAAACCTATGCCCACCTGTTCGACGACAAA
GTGATGAAGCAGCTGAAGCGGCGGAGATACACCGGCTGGGGCAGGCTGAGCCGGAAGCTGATCAACGGCA
TCCGGGACAAGCAGTCCGGCAAGACAATCCTGGATTTCCTGAAGTCCGACGGCTTCGCCAACAGAAACTT
CATGCAGCTGATCCACGACGACAGCCTGACCTTTAAAGAGGACATCCAGAAAGCCCAGGTGTCCGGCCAG
GGCGATAGCCTGCACGAGCACATTGCCAATCTGGCCGGCAGCCCCGCCATTAAGAAGGGCATCCTGCAGA
CAGTGAAGGTGGTGGACGAGCTCGTGAAAGTGATGGGCCGGCACAAGCCCGAGAACATCGTGATCGAAAT
GGCCAGAGAGAACCAGACCACCCAGAAGGGACAGAAGAACAGCCGCGAGAGAATGAAGCGGATCGAAGAG
GGCATCAAAGAGCTGGGCAGCCAGATCCTGAAAGAACACCCCGTGGAAAACACCCAGCTGCAGAACGAGA
AGCTGTACCTGTACTACCTGCAGAATGGGCGGGATATGTACGTGGACCAGGAACTGGACATCAACCGGCT
GTCCGACTACGATGTGGACCATATCGTGCCTCAGAGCTTTCTGAAGGACGACTCCATCGACAACAAGGTG
CTGACCAGAAGCGACAAGAACCGGGGCAAGAGCGACAACGTGCCCTCCGAAGAGGTCGTGAAGAAGATGA
AGAACTACTGGCGGCAGCTGCTGAACGCCAAGCTGATTACCCAGAGAAAGTTCGACAATCTGACCAAGGC
CGAGAGAGGCGGCCTGAGCGAACTGGATAAGGCCGGCTTCATCAAGAGACAGCTGGTGGAAACCCGGCAG
ATCACAAAGCACGTGGCACAGATCCTGGACTCCCGGATGAACACTAAGTACGACGAGAATGACAAGCTGA
TCCGGGAAGTGAAAGTGATCACCCTGAAGTCCAAGCTGGTGTCCGATTTCCGGAAGGATTTCCAGTTTTA
CAAAGTGCGCGAGATCAACAACTACCACCACGCCCACGACGCCTACCTGAACGCCGTCGTGGGAACCGCC
CTGATCAAAAAGTACCCTAAGCTGGAAAGCGAGTTCGTGTACGGCGACTACAAGGTGTACGACGTGCGGA
AGATGATCGCCAAGAGCGAGCAGGAAATCGGCAAGGCTACCGCCAAGTACTTCTTCTACAGCAACATCAT
GAACTTTTTCAAGACCGAGATTACCCTGGCCAACGGCGAGATCCGGAAGCGGCCTCTGATCGAGACAAAC
GGCGAAACCGGGGAGATCGTGTGGGATAAGGGCCGGGATTTTGCCACCGTGCGGAAAGTGCTGAGCATGC
CCCAAGTGAATATCGTGAAAAAGACCGAGGTGCAGACAGGCGGCTTCAGCAAAGAGTCTATCCTGCCCAA
GAGGAACAGCGATAAGCTGATCGCCAGAAAGAAGGACTGGGACCCTAAGAAGTACGGCGGCTTCGACAGC
CCCACCGTGGCCTATTCTGTGCTGGTGGTGGCCAAAGTGGAAAAGGGCAAGTCCAAGAAACTGAAGAGTG
TGAAAGAGCTGCTGGGGATCACCATCATGGAAAGAAGCAGCTTCGAGAAGAATCCCATCGACTTTCTGGA
AGCCAAGGGCTACAAAGAAGTGAAAAAGGACCTGATCATCAAGCTGCCTAAGTACTCCCTGTTCGAGCTG
GAAAACGGCCGGAAGAGAATGCTGGCCTCTGCCGGCGAACTGCAGAAGGGAAACGAACTGGCCCTGCCCT
CCAAATATGTGAACTTCCTGTACCTGGCCAGCCACTATGAGAAGCTGAAGGGCTCCCCCGAGGATAATGA
GCAGAAACAGCTGTTTGTGGAACAGCACAAGCACTACCTGGACGAGATCATCGAGCAGATCAGCGAGTTC
TCCAAGAGAGTGATCCTGGCCGACGCTAATCTGGACAAAGTGCTGTCCGCCTACAACAAGCACCGGGATA
AGCCCATCAGAGAGCAGGCCGAGAATATCATCCACCTGTTTACCCTGACCAATCTGGGAGCCCCTGCCGC
CTTCAAGTACTTTGACACCACCATCGACCGGAAGAGGTACACCAGCACCAAAGAGGTGCTGGACGCCACC
CTGATCCACCAGAGCATCACCGGCCTGTACGAGACACGGATCGACCTGTCTCAGCTGGGAGGCGACAAAA
GGCCGGCGGCCACGAAAAAGGCCGGCCAGGCAAAAAAGAAAAAGTAAGAATTCCTAGAGCTCGCTGATCA
GCCTCGACTGTGCCTTCTAGTTGCCAGCCATCTGTTGTTTGCCCCTCCCCCGTGCCTTCCTTGACCCTGG
AAGGTGCCACTCCCACTGTCCTTTCCTAATAAAATGAGGAAATTGCATCGCATTGTCTGAGTAGGTGTCA
TTCTATTCTGGGGGGTGGGGTGGGGCAGGACAGCAAGGGGGAGGATTGGGAAGAGAATAGCAGGCATGCT
GGGGAGCGGCCGCAGGAACCCCTAGTGATGGAGTTGGCCACTCCCTCTCTGCGCGCTCGCTCGCTCACTG
AGGCCGGGCGACCAAAGGTCGCCCGACGCCCGGGCTTTGCCCGGGCGGCCTCAGTGAGCGAGCGAGCGCG
CAGCTGCCTGCAGGGGCGCCTGATGCGGTATTTTCTCCTTACGCATCTGTGCGGTATTTCACACCGCATA
[95 nt withheld, positions 5671-5765]
T
[46 nt withheld, positions 5767-5812]
C
[141 nt withheld, positions 5814-5954]
CCTTTGACGTTGGAGTCCACGTTCTTT
[37 nt withheld, positions 5982-6018]
ACTCTATCTCGGGCTATTCTTTTGATTTATAAGGGATTTTGCCGATTTCGGTCTATTGGTTAAAAAATGA
GCTGATTTAACAAAAATTTAACGCGAATTTTAACAAAATATTAACGTTTACAATTTTATGGTGCACTCTC
AGTACAATCTGCTCTGATGCCGCATAGTTAAGCCAGCCCCGACACCCGCCAACACCCGCTGACGCGCCCT
GACGGGCTTGTCTGCTCCCGGCATCCGCTTACAGACAAGCTGTGACCGTCTCCGGGAGCTGCATGTGTCA
GAGGTTTTCACCGTCATCACCGAAACGCGCGAGACGAAAGGGCCTCGTGATACGCCTATTTTTATAGGTT
AATGTCATGATAATAATGGTTTCTTAGACGTCAGGTGGCACTTTTCGGGGAAATGTGCGCGGAACCCCTA
TTTGTTTATTTTTCTAAATACATTCAAATATGTATCCGCTCATGAGACAATAACCCTGATAAATGCTTCA
ATAATATTGAAAAAGGAAGAGTATGAGTATTCAACATTTCCGTGTCGCCCTTATTCCCTTTTTTGCGGCA
TTTTGCCTTCCTGTTTTTGCTCACCCAGAAACGCTGGTGAAAGTAAAAGATGCTGAAGATCAGTTGGGTG
CACGAGTGGGTTACATCGAACTGGATCTCAACAGCGGTAAGATCCTTGAGAGTTTTCGCCCCGAAGAACG
TTTTCCAATGATGAGCACTTTTAAAGTTCTGCTATGTGGCGCGGTATTATCCCGTATTGACGCCGGGCAA
GAGCAACTCGGTCGCCGCATACACTATTCTCAGAATGACTTGGTTGAGTACTCACCAGTCACAGAAAAGC
ATCTTACGGATGGCATGACAGTAAGAGAATTATGCAGTGCTGCCATAACCATGAGTGATAACACTGCGGC
CAACTTACTTCTGACAACGATCGGAGGACCGAAGGAGCTAACCGCTTTTTTGCACAACATGGGGGATCAT
GTAACTCGCCTTGATCGTTGGGAACCGGAGCTGAATGAAGCCATACCAAACGACGAGCGTGACACCACGA
TGCCTGTAGCAATGGCAACAACGTTGCGCAAACTATTAACTGGCGAACTACTTACTCTAGCTTCCCGGCA
ACAATTAATAGACTGGATGGAGGCGGATAAAGTTGCAGGACCACTTCTGCGCTCGGCCCTTCCGGCTGGC
TGGTTTATTGCTGATAAATCTGGAGCCGGTGAGCGTGGAAGCCGCGGTATCATTGCAGCACTGGGGCCAG
ATGGTAAGCCCTCCCGTATCGTAGTTATCTACACGACGGGGAGTCAGGCAACTATGGATGAACGAAATAG
ACAGATCGCTGAGATAGGTGCCTCACTGATTAAGCATTGGTAACTGTCAGACCAAGTTTACTCATATATA
CTTTAGATTGATTTAAAACTTCATTTTTAATTTAAAAGGATCTAGGTGAAGATCCTTTTTGATAATCTCA
TGACCAAAATCCCTTAACGTGAGTTTTCGTTCCACTGAGCGTCAGACCCCGTAGAAAAGATCAAAGGATC
TTCTTGAGATCCTTTTTTTCTGCGCGTAATCTGCTGCTTGCAAACAAAAAAACCACCGCTACCAGCGGTG
GTTTGTTTGCCGGATCAAGAGCTACCAACTCTTTTTCCGAAGGTAACTGGCTTCAGCAGAGCGCAGATAC
CAAATACTGTTCTTCTAGTGTAGCCGTAGTTAGGCCACCACTTCAAGAACTCTGTAGCACCGCCTACATA
CCTCGCTCTGCTAATCCTGTTACCAGTGGCTGCTGCCAGTGGCGATAAGTCGTGTCTTACCGGGTTGGAC
TCAAGACGATAGTTACCGGATAAGGCGCAGCGGTCGGGCTGAACGGGGGGTTCGTGCACACAGCCCAGCT
TGGAGCGAACGACCTACACCGAACTGAGATACCTACAGCGTGAGCTATGAGAAAGCGCCACGCTTCCCGA
AGGGAGAAAGGCGGACAGGTATCCGGTAAGCGGCAGGGTCGGAACAGGAGAGCGCACGAGGGAGCTTCCA
GGGGGAAACGCCTGGTATCTTTATAGTCCTGTCGGGTTTCGCCACCTCTGACTTGAGCGTCGATTTTTGT
GATGCTCGTCAGGGGGGCGGAGCCTATGGAAAAACGCCAGCAACGCGGCCTTTTTACGGTTCCTGGCCTT
TTGCTGGCCTTTTGCTCACATGTGAGGGCCTATTTCCCATGATTCCTTCATATTTGCATATACGATACAA
GGCTGTTAGAGAGATAATTGGAATTAATTTGACTGTAAACACAAAGATATTAGTACAAAATACGTGACGT
AGAAAGTAATAATTTCTTGGGTAGTTTGCAGTTTTAAAATTATGTTTTAAAATGGACTATCATATGCTTA
CCGTAACTTGAAAGTATTTCGATTTCTTGGCTTTATATATCTTGTGGAAAGGACGAAACACCGCTCGGGC
CAGTGACCATGACGTTT
